Addgene plasmid #127626: GFP-Miro1 (184-618)
Purpose: Human Miro1 lacking the first GTPase domain
Depositing lab: Josef Kittler. Depositing organization: University College London. Publication: Peroxisomal fission is modulated by the mitochondrial Rho-GTPases, Miro1 and Miro2. Covill-Cooke C, Toncheva VS, Drew J, Birsa N, Lopez-Domenech G, Kittler JT. EMBO Rep. 2020 Feb 5;21(2):e49865. doi: 10.15252/embr.201949865. Epub 2020 Jan 2. PubMed 31894645.
Backbone
  Vector backbone: pEGFP-C1
  Vector type: Mammalian Expression
Growth in bacteria
  Bacterial resistance: Kanamycin, 50 μg/mL
  Growth temperature: 37°C
  Growth strain: DH5alpha
  Copy number: High Copy
Gene/Insert
  Gene/Insert name: Miro1
  Species: H. sapiens (human)
  Mutation: 184-618 only
  Entrez Gene: RHOT1 (a.k.a. ARHT1, MIRO-1, MIRO1)
  Tag / fusion protein: eGFP (N terminal on insert)
Terms and licenses: Academic/Nonprofit Terms; Industry Terms: Not Available to Industry
How to cite: GFP-Miro1 (184-618) was a gift from Josef Kittler (Addgene plasmid # 127626 ; http://n2t.net/addgene:127626 ; RRID:Addgene_127626)
