[The description below was written by a language model from this plasmid's Addgene catalogue record and pLannotate feature annotations shown in this document.]
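Description:
GFP-Miro1 (184-618) is a mammalian expression plasmid built on the pEGFP-C1 backbone that produces an N-terminally EGFP-tagged truncation of human Miro1 (RHOT1). The insert encodes only residues 184-618, so the first GTPase domain is removed while the remainder of the protein through its C-terminal end is kept. Transcription is driven by the human cytomegalovirus immediate early enhancer and promoter. The EGFP coding sequence sits directly upstream of the RHOT1 fragment, separated by a short linker, and is followed by remnants of the multiple cloning site and an SV40 polyadenylation signal. The small "large T antigen" annotation in this region is an incidental match within the SV40-derived terminator sequence, not an expressed payload.

The plasmid is maintained in E. coli at high copy through a ColE1/pUC-type origin and also carries an f1 phage origin. A single NeoR/KanR (Tn5 aminoglycoside phosphotransferase) gene serves both hosts. A bacterial bla-type promoter expresses it for kanamycin selection, and the adjacent SV40 enhancer/early promoter with an HSV TK poly(A) signal expresses it in mammalian cells, which allows G418 selection. The short ble and bGH poly(A) fragments are likewise annotation matches to residual backbone sequence.

The two feature tables, one from repository sequencing and one from the depositor, are both 6,031 nt and list the same parts in the same order, differing only in the start coordinate of the circular sequence. The associated study examined the roles of Miro1 and Miro2 in peroxisomal fission, so this domain-deletion construct suits fluorescence imaging of how loss of the first GTPase domain affects Miro1 localisation and function.
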