Features (pLannotate 1.2.2; 15 found; start..end, strand, type, name):
     61..364     +  enhancer       CMV enhancer: human cytomegalovirus immediate early enhancer
    365..568     +  promoter       CMV promoter: human cytomegalovirus (CMV) immediate early promoter
    613..1329    +  CDS            EGFP: EGFP is a basic (constitutively fluorescent) green fluorescent protein published in 1996, derived from Aequorea victoria. It is reported to be a rapidly-maturing weak dimer with moderate acid sensitivity.
   1351..2655    +  CDS            RHOT1 (fragment): MIRO1_HUMAN - Also known as ARHT1. Experimental evidence at protein level: Swiss-Prot protein existence level 1. Mitochondrial GTPase involved in mitochondrial trafficking (PubMed:12482879, PubMed:16630562, PubMed:22396657). Probably involved in control of anterograde transport of mitochondria and their subcellular distribution (PubMed:12482879, PubMed:16630562, PubMed:22396657). From Homo sapiens (Human).
   2659..2695    +  misc_feature   MCS (fragment): multiple cloning site
   2712..2796    +  CDS            large T antigen (fragment): large T antigen from SV40 (simian virus 40)
   2819..2940    +  polyA_signal   SV40 poly(A) signal: SV40 polyadenylation signal
   2974..3402    -  rep_origin     f1 ori (sequence partly withheld): f1 bacteriophage origin of replication; arrow indicates direction of (+) strand synthesis
   3429..3533    +  promoter       AmpR promoter: bla
   3535..3892    +  promoter       SV40 promoter: SV40 enhancer and early promoter
   3927..4721    +  CDS            NeoR/KanR: aminoglycoside phosphotransferase from Tn5; aph(3')-II (or nptII); confers resistance to neomycin, kanamycin, and G418 (Geneticin®)
   4742..4894    +  CDS            ble (fragment): BLE_KLEPN - Experimental evidence at protein level: Swiss-Prot protein existence level 1. Binding protein with a strong affinity to the bleomycin family of antibiotics. Binds to CL990; an antimitotic-antibiotic compound. From Klebsiella pneumoniae.
   4953..5000    +  polyA_signal   HSV TK poly(A) signal: herpes simplex virus thymidine kinase polyadenylation signal (Cole and Stacy, 1985)
   5091..5107    -  polyA_signal   bGH poly(A) signal (fragment): bovine growth hormone polyadenylation signal
   5329..5917    +  rep_origin     ori: high-copy-number ColE1/pMB1/pBR322/pUC origin of replication
>Addgene plasmid #127626 | GFP-Miro1 (184-618) | depositor full sequence | sequence record 244560 | GFP-Miro1 (184-618) sequence 6031 bps
TAGTTATTAATAGTAATCAATTACGGGGTCATTAGTTCATAGCCCATATATGGAGTTCCGCGTTACATAA
CTTACGGTAAATGGCCCGCCTGGCTGACCGCCCAACGACCCCCGCCCATTGACGTCAATAATGACGTATG
TTCCCATAGTAACGCCAATAGGGACTTTCCATTGACGTCAATGGGTGGAGTATTTACGGTAAACTGCCCA
CTTGGCAGTACATCAAGTGTATCATATGCCAAGTACGCCCCCTATTGACGTCAATGACGGTAAATGGCCC
GCCTGGCATTATGCCCAGTACATGACCTTATGGGACTTTCCTACTTGGCAGTACATCTACGTATTAGTCA
TCGCTATTACCATGGTGATGCGGTTTTGGCAGTACATCAATGGGCGTGGATAGCGGTTTGACTCACGGGG
ATTTCCAAGTCTCCACCCCATTGACGTCAATGGGAGTTTGTTTTGGCACCAAAATCAACGGGACTTTCCA
AAATGTCGTAACAACTCCGCCCCATTGACGCAAATGGGCGGTAGGCGTGTACGGTGGGAGGTCTATATAA
GCAGAGCTGGTTTAGTGAACCGTCAGATCCGCTAGCGCTACCGGTCGCCACCATGGTGAGCAAGGGCGAG
GAGCTGTTCACCGGGGTGGTGCCCATCCTGGTCGAGCTGGACGGCGACGTAAACGGCCACAAGTTCAGCG
TGTCCGGCGAGGGCGAGGGCGATGCCACCTACGGCAAGCTGACCCTGAAGTTCATCTGCACCACCGGCAA
GCTGCCCGTGCCCTGGCCCACCCTCGTGACCACCCTGACCTACGGCGTGCAGTGCTTCAGCCGCTACCCC
GACCACATGAAGCAGCACGACTTCTTCAAGTCCGCCATGCCCGAAGGCTACGTCCAGGAGCGCACCATCT
TCTTCAAGGACGACGGCAACTACAAGACCCGCGCCGAGGTGAAGTTCGAGGGCGACACCCTGGTGAACCG
CATCGAGCTGAAGGGCATCGACTTCAAGGAGGACGGCAACATCCTGGGGCACAAGCTGGAGTACAACTAC
AACAGCCACAACGTCTATATCATGGCCGACAAGCAGAAGAACGGCATCAAGGTGAACTTCAAGATCCGCC
ACAACATCGAGGACGGCAGCGTGCAGCTCGCCGACCACTACCAGCAGAACACCCCCATCGGCGACGGCCC
CGTGCTGCTGCCCGACAACCACTACCTGAGCACCCAGTCCGCCCTGAGCAAAGACCCCAACGAGAAGCGC
GATCACATGGTCCTGCTGGAGTTCGTGACCGCCGCCGGGATCACTCTCGGCATGGACGAGCTGTACAAGT
CCGGACTCAGATCTTCTAGAGCTTGTATAAAAGCCCTTACTCGTATATTTAAAATATCTGATCAAGATAA
TGATGGTACTCTCAATGATGCTGAACTCAACTTCTTTCAGAGGATTTGTTTCAACACTCCATTAGCTCCT
CAAGCTCTGGAGGATGTCAAGAATGTAGTCAGAAAACATATAAGTGATGGTGTGGCTGACAGTGGGTTGA
CCCTGAAAGGTTTTCTCTTTTTACACACACTTTTTATCCAGAGAGGGAGACACGAAACTACTTGGACTGT
GCTTCGACGATTTGGTTATGATGATGACCTGGATTTGACACCTGAATATTTGTTCCCCCTGCTGAAAATA
CCTCCTGATTGCACTACTGAATTAAATCATCATGCATATTTATTTCTCCAAAGCACCTTTGACAAGCATG
ATTTGGATAGAGACTGTGCTTTGTCACCTGATGAGCTTAAAGATTTATTTAAAGTTTTCCCTTACATACC
TTGGGGGCCAGATGTGAATAACACAGTTTGTACCAATGAAAGAGGCTGGATAACCTACCAGGGATTCCTT
TCCCAGTGGACGCTCACGACTTATTTAGATGTACAGCGGTGCCTGGAATATTTGGGCTATCTAGGCTATT
CAATATTGACTGAGCAAGAGTCTCAAGCTTCAGCTGTTACAGTGACAAGAGATAAAAAGATAGACCTGCA
GAAAAAACAAACTCAAAGAAATGTGTTCAGATGTAATGTAATTGGAGTGAAAAACTGTGGGAAAAGTGGA
GTTCTTCAGGCTCTTCTTGGAAGAAACTTAATGAGGCAGAAGAAAATTCGTGAAGATCATAAATCCTACT
ATGCGATTAACACTGTTTATGTATATGGACAAGAGAAATACTTGTTGTTGCATGATATCTCAGAATCGGA
ATTTCTAACTGAAGCTGAAATCATTTGTGATGTTGTATGCCTGGTATATGATGTCAGCAATCCCAAATCC
TTTGAATACTGTGCCAGGATTTTTAAGCAACACTTTATGGACAGCAGAATACCTTGCTTAATCGTAGCTG
CAAAGTCAGACCTGCATGAAGTTAAACAAGAATACAGTATTTCACCTACTGATTTCTGCAGGAAACACAA
AATGCCTCCACCACAAGCCTTCACTTGCAATACTGCTGATGCCCCCAGTAAGGATATCTTTGTTAAATTG
ACAACAATGGCCATGTATCCGCACGTGACACAAGCTGACCTCAAGAGCTCCACGTTTTGGCTTCGAGCAA
GTTTTGGTGCTACTGTTTTTGCAGTTTTGGGCTTTGCTATGTACAAAGCATTATTGAAACAGCGATGAGA
ATTCTGCAGTCGACGGTACCGCGGGCCCGGGATCCACCGGATCTAGATAACTGATCATAATCAGCCATAC
CACATTTGTAGAGGTTTTACTTGCTTTAAAAAACCTCCCACACCTCCCCCTGAACCTGAAACATAAAATG
AATGCAATTGTTGTTGTTAACTTGTTTATTGCAGCTTATAATGGTTACAAATAAAGCAATAGCATCACAA
ATTTCACAAATAAAGCATTTTTTTCACTGCATTCTAGTTGTGGTTTGTCCAAACTCATCAATGTATCTTA
ACGCGTAAATTGTAAGCGTTAATATTTTGTTAAAATTCGCGTTAAATTTTTGTTAAATCAGCTCATTTTT
TAACCAATAGGCCGAAATCGGCAAAATCCCTTATAAATCAAAAGAATAGACCGAGATAGGGT
[37 nt withheld, positions 3073-3109]
AAAGAACGTGGACTCCAACGTCAAAGG
[49 nt withheld, positions 3137-3185]
T
[91 nt withheld, positions 3187-3277]
G
[124 nt withheld, positions 3279-3402]
CAGGTGGCACTTTTCGGGGAAATGTGCGCGGAACCCCTATTTGTTTATTTTTCTAAATACATTCAAATAT
GTATCCGCTCATGAGACAATAACCCTGATAAATGCTTCAATAATATTGAAAAAGGAAGAGTCCTGAGGCG
GAAAGAACCAGCTGTGGAATGTGTGTCAGTTAGGGTGTGGAAAGTCCCCAGGCTCCCCAGCAGGCAGAAG
TATGCAAAGCATGCATCTCAATTAGTCAGCAACCAGGTGTGGAAAGTCCCCAGGCTCCCCAGCAGGCAGA
AGTATGCAAAGCATGCATCTCAATTAGTCAGCAACCATAGTCCCGCCCCTAACTCCGCCCATCCCGCCCC
TAACTCCGCCCAGTTCCGCCCATTCTCCGCCCCATGGCTGACTAATTTTTTTTATTTATGCAGAGGCCGA
GGCCGCCTCGGCCTCTGAGCTATTCCAGAAGTAGTGAGGAGGCTTTTTTGGAGGCCTAGGCTTTTGCAAA
GATCGATCAAGAGACAGGATGAGGATCGTTTCGCATGATTGAACAAGATGGATTGCACGCAGGTTCTCCG
GCCGCTTGGGTGGAGAGGCTATTCGGCTATGACTGGGCACAACAGACAATCGGCTGCTCTGATGCCGCCG
TGTTCCGGCTGTCAGCGCAGGGGCGCCCGGTTCTTTTTGTCAAGACCGACCTGTCCGGTGCCCTGAATGA
ACTGCAAGACGAGGCAGCGCGGCTATCGTGGCTGGCCACGACGGGCGTTCCTTGCGCAGCTGTGCTCGAC
GTTGTCACTGAAGCGGGAAGGGACTGGCTGCTATTGGGCGAAGTGCCGGGGCAGGATCTCCTGTCATCTC
ACCTTGCTCCTGCCGAGAAAGTATCCATCATGGCTGATGCAATGCGGCGGCTGCATACGCTTGATCCGGC
TACCTGCCCATTCGACCACCAAGCGAAACATCGCATCGAGCGAGCACGTACTCGGATGGAAGCCGGTCTT
GTCGATCAGGATGATCTGGACGAAGAGCATCAGGGGCTCGCGCCAGCCGAACTGTTCGCCAGGCTCAAGG
CGAGCATGCCCGACGGCGAGGATCTCGTCGTGACCCATGGCGATGCCTGCTTGCCGAATATCATGGTGGA
AAATGGCCGCTTTTCTGGATTCATCGACTGTGGCCGGCTGGGTGTGGCGGACCGCTATCAGGACATAGCG
TTGGCTACCCGTGATATTGCTGAAGAGCTTGGCGGCGAATGGGCTGACCGCTTCCTCGTGCTTTACGGTA
TCGCCGCTCCCGATTCGCAGCGCATCGCCTTCTATCGCCTTCTTGACGAGTTCTTCTGAGCGGGACTCTG
GGGTTCGAAATGACCGACCAAGCGACGCCCAACCTGCCATCACGAGATTTCGATTCCACCGCCGCCTTCT
ATGAAAGGTTGGGCTTCGGAATCGTTTTCCGGGACGCCGGCTGGATGATCCTCCAGCGCGGGGATCTCAT
GCTGGAGTTCTTCGCCCACCCTAGGGGGAGGCTAACTGAAACACGGAAGGAGACAATACCGGAAGGAACC
CGCGCTATGACGGCAATAAAAAGACAGAATAAAACGCACGGTGTTGGGTCGTTTGTTCATAAACGCGGGG
TTCGGTCCCAGGGCTGGCACTCTGTCGATACCCCACCGAGACCCCATTGGGGCCAATACGCCCGCGTTTC
TTCCTTTTCCCCACCCCACCCCCCAAGTTCGGGTGAAGGCCCAGGGCTCGCAGCCAACGTCGGGGCGGCA
GGCCCTGCCATAGCCTCAGGTTACTCATATATACTTTAGATTGATTTAAAACTTCATTTTTAATTTAAAA
GGATCTAGGTGAAGATCCTTTTTGATAATCTCATGACCAAAATCCCTTAACGTGAGTTTTCGTTCCACTG
AGCGTCAGACCCCGTAGAAAAGATCAAAGGATCTTCTTGAGATCCTTTTTTTCTGCGCGTAATCTGCTGC
TTGCAAACAAAAAAACCACCGCTACCAGCGGTGGTTTGTTTGCCGGATCAAGAGCTACCAACTCTTTTTC
CGAAGGTAACTGGCTTCAGCAGAGCGCAGATACCAAATACTGTCCTTCTAGTGTAGCCGTAGTTAGGCCA
CCACTTCAAGAACTCTGTAGCACCGCCTACATACCTCGCTCTGCTAATCCTGTTACCAGTGGCTGCTGCC
AGTGGCGATAAGTCGTGTCTTACCGGGTTGGACTCAAGACGATAGTTACCGGATAAGGCGCAGCGGTCGG
GCTGAACGGGGGGTTCGTGCACACAGCCCAGCTTGGAGCGAACGACCTACACCGAACTGAGATACCTACA
GCGTGAGCTATGAGAAAGCGCCACGCTTCCCGAAGGGAGAAAGGCGGACAGGTATCCGGTAAGCGGCAGG
GTCGGAACAGGAGAGCGCACGAGGGAGCTTCCAGGGGGAAACGCCTGGTATCTTTATAGTCCTGTCGGGT
TTCGCCACCTCTGACTTGAGCGTCGATTTTTGTGATGCTCGTCAGGGGGGCGGAGCCTATGGAAAAACGC
CAGCAACGCGGCCTTTTTACGGTTCCTGGCCTTTTGCTGGCCTTTTGCTCACATGTTCTTTCCTGCGTTA
TCCCCTGATTCTGTGGATAACCGTATTACCGCCATGCAT
