Features (pLannotate 1.2.2; 16 found; start..end, strand, type, name):
      1..304     +  enhancer       CMV enhancer: human cytomegalovirus immediate early enhancer
    305..508     +  promoter       CMV promoter: human cytomegalovirus (CMV) immediate early promoter
    553..1269    +  CDS            EGFP: EGFP is a basic (constitutively fluorescent) green fluorescent protein published in 1996, derived from Aequorea victoria. It is reported to be a rapidly-maturing weak dimer with moderate acid sensitivity.
   1291..2595    +  CDS            RHOT1 (fragment): MIRO1_HUMAN - Also known as ARHT1. Experimental evidence at protein level: Swiss-Prot protein existence level 1. Mitochondrial GTPase involved in mitochondrial trafficking (PubMed:12482879, PubMed:16630562, PubMed:22396657). Probably involved in control of anterograde transport of mitochondria and their subcellular distribution (PubMed:12482879, PubMed:16630562, PubMed:22396657). From Homo sapiens (Human).
   2599..2635    +  misc_feature   MCS (fragment): multiple cloning site
   2652..2736    +  CDS            large T antigen (fragment): large T antigen from SV40 (simian virus 40)
   2759..2880    +  polyA_signal   SV40 poly(A) signal: SV40 polyadenylation signal
   2914..3342    -  rep_origin     f1 ori (sequence partly withheld): f1 bacteriophage origin of replication; arrow indicates direction of (+) strand synthesis
   3369..3473    +  promoter       AmpR promoter: bla
   3475..3832    +  promoter       SV40 promoter: SV40 enhancer and early promoter
   3867..4661    +  CDS            NeoR/KanR: aminoglycoside phosphotransferase from Tn5; aph(3')-II (or nptII); confers resistance to neomycin, kanamycin, and G418 (Geneticin®)
   4682..4834    +  CDS            ble (fragment): BLE_KLEPN - Experimental evidence at protein level: Swiss-Prot protein existence level 1. Binding protein with a strong affinity to the bleomycin family of antibiotics. Binds to CL990; an antimitotic-antibiotic compound. From Klebsiella pneumoniae.
   4893..4940    +  polyA_signal   HSV TK poly(A) signal: herpes simplex virus thymidine kinase polyadenylation signal (Cole and Stacy, 1985)
   5031..5047    -  polyA_signal   bGH poly(A) signal (fragment): bovine growth hormone polyadenylation signal
   5269..5857    +  rep_origin     ori: high-copy-number ColE1/pMB1/pBR322/pUC origin of replication
   5972..6031    +  enhancer       CMV enhancer (fragment): human cytomegalovirus immediate early enhancer
>Addgene plasmid #127626 | GFP-Miro1 (184-618) | addgene full sequence | sequence record 271912 | Addgene NGS Result
CGTTACATAACTTACGGTAAATGGCCCGCCTGGCTGACCGCCCAACGACCCCCGCCCATTGACGTCAATA
ATGACGTATGTTCCCATAGTAACGCCAATAGGGACTTTCCATTGACGTCAATGGGTGGAGTATTTACGGT
AAACTGCCCACTTGGCAGTACATCAAGTGTATCATATGCCAAGTACGCCCCCTATTGACGTCAATGACGG
TAAATGGCCCGCCTGGCATTATGCCCAGTACATGACCTTATGGGACTTTCCTACTTGGCAGTACATCTAC
GTATTAGTCATCGCTATTACCATGGTGATGCGGTTTTGGCAGTACATCAATGGGCGTGGATAGCGGTTTG
ACTCACGGGGATTTCCAAGTCTCCACCCCATTGACGTCAATGGGAGTTTGTTTTGGCACCAAAATCAACG
GGACTTTCCAAAATGTCGTAACAACTCCGCCCCATTGACGCAAATGGGCGGTAGGCGTGTACGGTGGGAG
GTCTATATAAGCAGAGCTGGTTTAGTGAACCGTCAGATCCGCTAGCGCTACCGGTCGCCACCATGGTGAG
CAAGGGCGAGGAGCTGTTCACCGGGGTGGTGCCCATCCTGGTCGAGCTGGACGGCGACGTAAACGGCCAC
AAGTTCAGCGTGTCCGGCGAGGGCGAGGGCGATGCCACCTACGGCAAGCTGACCCTGAAGTTCATCTGCA
CCACCGGCAAGCTGCCCGTGCCCTGGCCCACCCTCGTGACCACCCTGACCTACGGCGTGCAGTGCTTCAG
CCGCTACCCCGACCACATGAAGCAGCACGACTTCTTCAAGTCCGCCATGCCCGAAGGCTACGTCCAGGAG
CGCACCATCTTCTTCAAGGACGACGGCAACTACAAGACCCGCGCCGAGGTGAAGTTCGAGGGCGACACCC
TGGTGAACCGCATCGAGCTGAAGGGCATCGACTTCAAGGAGGACGGCAACATCCTGGGGCACAAGCTGGA
GTACAACTACAACAGCCACAACGTCTATATCATGGCCGACAAGCAGAAGAACGGCATCAAGGTGAACTTC
AAGATCCGCCACAACATCGAGGACGGCAGCGTGCAGCTCGCCGACCACTACCAGCAGAACACCCCCATCG
GCGACGGCCCCGTGCTGCTGCCCGACAACCACTACCTGAGCACCCAGTCCGCCCTGAGCAAAGACCCCAA
CGAGAAGCGCGATCACATGGTCCTGCTGGAGTTCGTGACCGCCGCCGGGATCACTCTCGGCATGGACGAG
CTGTACAAGTCCGGACTCAGATCTTCTAGAGCTTGTATAAAAGCCCTTACTCGTATATTTAAAATATCTG
ATCAAGATAATGATGGTACTCTCAATGATGCTGAACTCAACTTCTTTCAGAGGATTTGTTTCAACACTCC
ATTAGCTCCTCAAGCTCTGGAGGATGTCAAGAATGTAGTCAGAAAACATATAAGTGATGGTGTGGCTGAC
AGTGGGTTGACCCTGAAAGGTTTTCTCTTTTTACACACACTTTTTATCCAGAGAGGGAGACACGAAACTA
CTTGGACTGTGCTTCGACGATTTGGTTATGATGATGACCTGGATTTGACACCTGAATATTTGTTCCCCCT
GCTGAAAATACCTCCTGATTGCACTACTGAATTAAATCATCATGCATATTTATTTCTCCAAAGCACCTTT
GACAAGCATGATTTGGATAGAGACTGTGCTTTGTCACCTGATGAGCTTAAAGATTTATTTAAAGTTTTCC
CTTACATACCTTGGGGGCCAGATGTGAATAACACAGTTTGTACCAATGAAAGAGGCTGGATAACCTACCA
GGGATTCCTTTCCCAGTGGACGCTCACGACTTATTTAGATGTACAGCGGTGCCTGGAATATTTGGGCTAT
CTAGGCTATTCAATATTGACTGAGCAAGAGTCTCAAGCTTCAGCTGTTACAGTGACAAGAGATAAAAAGA
TAGACCTGCAGAAAAAACAAACTCAAAGAAATGTGTTCAGATGTAATGTAATTGGAGTGAAAAACTGTGG
GAAAAGTGGAGTTCTTCAGGCTCTTCTTGGAAGAAACTTAATGAGGCAGAAGAAAATTCGTGAAGATCAT
AAATCCTACTATGCGATTAACACTGTTTATGTATATGGACAAGAGAAATACTTGTTGTTGCATGATATCT
CAGAATCGGAATTTCTAACTGAAGCTGAAATCATTTGTGATGTTGTATGCCTGGTATATGATGTCAGCAA
TCCCAAATCCTTTGAATACTGTGCCAGGATTTTTAAGCAACACTTTATGGACAGCAGAATACCTTGCTTA
ATCGTAGCTGCAAAGTCAGACCTGCATGAAGTTAAACAAGAATACAGTATTTCACCTACTGATTTCTGCA
GGAAACACAAAATGCCTCCACCACAAGCCTTCACTTGCAATACTGCTGATGCCCCCAGTAAGGATATCTT
TGTTAAATTGACAACAATGGCCATGTATCCGCACGTGACACAAGCTGACCTCAAGAGCTCCACGTTTTGG
CTTCGAGCAAGTTTTGGTGCTACTGTTTTTGCAGTTTTGGGCTTTGCTATGTACAAAGCATTATTGAAAC
AGCGATGAGAATTCTGCAGTCGACGGTACCGCGGGCCCGGGATCCACCGGATCTAGATAACTGATCATAA
TCAGCCATACCACATTTGTAGAGGTTTTACTTGCTTTAAAAAACCTCCCACACCTCCCCCTGAACCTGAA
ACATAAAATGAATGCAATTGTTGTTGTTAACTTGTTTATTGCAGCTTATAATGGTTACAAATAAAGCAAT
AGCATCACAAATTTCACAAATAAAGCATTTTTTTCACTGCATTCTAGTTGTGGTTTGTCCAAACTCATCA
ATGTATCTTAACGCGTAAATTGTAAGCGTTAATATTTTGTTAAAATTCGCGTTAAATTTTTGTTAAATCA
GCTCATTTTTTAACCAATAGGCCGAAATCGGCAAAATCCCTTATAAATCAAAAGAATAGACCGAGATAGG
GT
[37 nt withheld, positions 3013-3049]
AAAGAACGTGGACTCCAACGTCAAAGG
[49 nt withheld, positions 3077-3125]
T
[91 nt withheld, positions 3127-3217]
G
[124 nt withheld, positions 3219-3342]
CAGGTGGCACTTTTCGGGGAAATGTGCGCGGAACCCCTATTTGTTTATTTTTCTAAATACATTCAAATAT
GTATCCGCTCATGAGACAATAACCCTGATAAATGCTTCAATAATATTGAAAAAGGAAGAGTCCTGAGGCG
GAAAGAACCAGCTGTGGAATGTGTGTCAGTTAGGGTGTGGAAAGTCCCCAGGCTCCCCAGCAGGCAGAAG
TATGCAAAGCATGCATCTCAATTAGTCAGCAACCAGGTGTGGAAAGTCCCCAGGCTCCCCAGCAGGCAGA
AGTATGCAAAGCATGCATCTCAATTAGTCAGCAACCATAGTCCCGCCCCTAACTCCGCCCATCCCGCCCC
TAACTCCGCCCAGTTCCGCCCATTCTCCGCCCCATGGCTGACTAATTTTTTTTATTTATGCAGAGGCCGA
GGCCGCCTCGGCCTCTGAGCTATTCCAGAAGTAGTGAGGAGGCTTTTTTGGAGGCCTAGGCTTTTGCAAA
GATCGATCAAGAGACAGGATGAGGATCGTTTCGCATGATTGAACAAGATGGATTGCACGCAGGTTCTCCG
GCCGCTTGGGTGGAGAGGCTATTCGGCTATGACTGGGCACAACAGACAATCGGCTGCTCTGATGCCGCCG
TGTTCCGGCTGTCAGCGCAGGGGCGCCCGGTTCTTTTTGTCAAGACCGACCTGTCCGGTGCCCTGAATGA
ACTGCAAGACGAGGCAGCGCGGCTATCGTGGCTGGCCACGACGGGCGTTCCTTGCGCAGCTGTGCTCGAC
GTTGTCACTGAAGCGGGAAGGGACTGGCTGCTATTGGGCGAAGTGCCGGGGCAGGATCTCCTGTCATCTC
ACCTTGCTCCTGCCGAGAAAGTATCCATCATGGCTGATGCAATGCGGCGGCTGCATACGCTTGATCCGGC
TACCTGCCCATTCGACCACCAAGCGAAACATCGCATCGAGCGAGCACGTACTCGGATGGAAGCCGGTCTT
GTCGATCAGGATGATCTGGACGAAGAGCATCAGGGGCTCGCGCCAGCCGAACTGTTCGCCAGGCTCAAGG
CGAGCATGCCCGACGGCGAGGATCTCGTCGTGACCCATGGCGATGCCTGCTTGCCGAATATCATGGTGGA
AAATGGCCGCTTTTCTGGATTCATCGACTGTGGCCGGCTGGGTGTGGCGGACCGCTATCAGGACATAGCG
TTGGCTACCCGTGATATTGCTGAAGAGCTTGGCGGCGAATGGGCTGACCGCTTCCTCGTGCTTTACGGTA
TCGCCGCTCCCGATTCGCAGCGCATCGCCTTCTATCGCCTTCTTGACGAGTTCTTCTGAGCGGGACTCTG
GGGTTCGAAATGACCGACCAAGCGACGCCCAACCTGCCATCACGAGATTTCGATTCCACCGCCGCCTTCT
ATGAAAGGTTGGGCTTCGGAATCGTTTTCCGGGACGCCGGCTGGATGATCCTCCAGCGCGGGGATCTCAT
GCTGGAGTTCTTCGCCCACCCTAGGGGGAGGCTAACTGAAACACGGAAGGAGACAATACCGGAAGGAACC
CGCGCTATGACGGCAATAAAAAGACAGAATAAAACGCACGGTGTTGGGTCGTTTGTTCATAAACGCGGGG
TTCGGTCCCAGGGCTGGCACTCTGTCGATACCCCACCGAGACCCCATTGGGGCCAATACGCCCGCGTTTC
TTCCTTTTCCCCACCCCACCCCCCAAGTTCGGGTGAAGGCCCAGGGCTCGCAGCCAACGTCGGGGCGGCA
GGCCCTGCCATAGCCTCAGGTTACTCATATATACTTTAGATTGATTTAAAACTTCATTTTTAATTTAAAA
GGATCTAGGTGAAGATCCTTTTTGATAATCTCATGACCAAAATCCCTTAACGTGAGTTTTCGTTCCACTG
AGCGTCAGACCCCGTAGAAAAGATCAAAGGATCTTCTTGAGATCCTTTTTTTCTGCGCGTAATCTGCTGC
TTGCAAACAAAAAAACCACCGCTACCAGCGGTGGTTTGTTTGCCGGATCAAGAGCTACCAACTCTTTTTC
CGAAGGTAACTGGCTTCAGCAGAGCGCAGATACCAAATACTGTTCTTCTAGTGTAGCCGTAGTTAGGCCA
CCACTTCAAGAACTCTGTAGCACCGCCTACATACCTCGCTCTGCTAATCCTGTTACCAGTGGCTGCTGCC
AGTGGCGATAAGTCGTGTCTTACCGGGTTGGACTCAAGACGATAGTTACCGGATAAGGCGCAGCGGTCGG
GCTGAACGGGGGGTTCGTGCACACAGCCCAGCTTGGAGCGAACGACCTACACCGAACTGAGATACCTACA
GCGTGAGCTATGAGAAAGCGCCACGCTTCCCGAAGGGAGAAAGGCGGACAGGTATCCGGTAAGCGGCAGG
GTCGGAACAGGAGAGCGCACGAGGGAGCTTCCAGGGGGAAACGCCTGGTATCTTTATAGTCCTGTCGGGT
TTCGCCACCTCTGACTTGAGCGTCGATTTTTGTGATGCTCGTCAGGGGGGCGGAGCCTATGGAAAAACGC
CAGCAACGCGGCCTTTTTACGGTTCCTGGCCTTTTGCTGGCCTTTTGCTCACATGTTCTTTCCTGCGTTA
TCCCCTGATTCTGTGGATAACCGTATTACCGCCATGCATTAGTTATTAATAGTAATCAATTACGGGGTCA
TTAGTTCATAGCCCATATATGGAGTTCCG
